Addgene plasmid #17019: XE40 pSP64T-PABP (Clone 63)
Depositing lab: Randall Moon. Depositing organization: University of Washington. Publication: Expression of the poly(A)-binding protein during development of Xenopus laevis. Zelus BD, Giebelhaus DH, Eib DW, Kenner KA, Moon RT. Mol Cell Biol. 1989 Jun;9(6):2756-60. doi: 10.1128/mcb.9.6.2756-2760.1989. PubMed 2761544.
Backbone
  Vector backbone: pSP64T
  Backbone size w/o insert (bp): 3000
  Vector type: Xenopus Expression
Growth in bacteria
  Bacterial resistance: Ampicillin, 100 μg/mL
  Growth temperature: 37°C
  Growth strain: DH5alpha
  Copy number: High Copy
Gene/Insert
  Gene/Insert name: Poly(A) binding protein (alt name: PABP)
  Species: X. laevis (frog)
  Insert size (bp): 2200
  Entrez Gene: pabpc1.S (a.k.a. XELAEV_18033915mg, pab1, pabp, pabp1, pabpc1, pabpc1-a, pabpc1-b, pabpc1.L, pabpc2)
  Cloning method: Restriction Enzyme; 5′ cloning site Bgl II (not destroyed); 3′ cloning site Bgl II (not destroyed)
  Sequencing primers: 5′ SP6
Terms and licenses: Academic/Nonprofit Terms; Industry Terms: Not Available to Industry
Depositor comments: Insert: Poly(A) binding protein clone w/ Beta-globin NC regions made from clones E&F (Zelus et al, 1989), subcloned with Bgl II linkers. Transcription: linearize with XbaI or SmaI and transcribe with SP6. Plasmid History: Constructed by Bruce Zelus. Reference Zelus et al. 1989. Molec. Cell. Biol. 9:2756-2760.
How to cite: XE40 pSP64T-PABP (Clone 63) was a gift from Randall Moon (Addgene plasmid # 17019 ; http://n2t.net/addgene:17019 ; RRID:Addgene_17019)
