[The description below was written by a language model from this plasmid's Addgene catalogue record.]
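Description:
XE40 pSP64T-PABP (Clone 63) is an in vitro transcription plasmid for making synthetic mRNA encoding the Xenopus laevis poly(A)-binding protein (PABP, gene pabpc1). It is built on pSP64T, a roughly 3 kb backbone catalogued as a Xenopus expression vector. It is maintained in E. coli as a high-copy plasmid under ampicillin selection. The record gives no feature table, so the replication origin and other backbone details are not itemised.

The insert is about 2.2 kb and, according to the depositor's notes, was assembled from two earlier cDNA clones (E and F). It was then subcloned with Bgl II linkers into the Bgl II site of the vector, and both flanking Bgl II sites were retained. In pSP64T this site lies between the 5′ and 3′ non-coding regions of Xenopus beta-globin, downstream of an SP6 RNA polymerase promoter. Transcripts therefore carry the PABP coding sequence flanked by globin untranslated regions, an arrangement generally used to improve the stability and translation of injected RNA in oocytes and embryos. No epitope tags or reporters are recorded.

The template is linearised downstream of the cassette with XbaI or SmaI and transcribed with SP6 polymerase to give run-off sense RNA. That RNA would typically be used for microinjection into Xenopus oocytes or embryos, or for in vitro translation. The construct comes from work on PABP expression during Xenopus laevis development. The SP6 primer site is used to sequence into the 5′ end of the insert.
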