>Addgene plasmid #17019 | XE40 pSP64T-PABP (Clone 63) | addgene partial sequence | sequence record 23454 | 17019 with SP6
AATAACGCTCACTTTGGCAGATCTAATGAATCCCAGTGCTCCCAGCTACCCAATGGCTTCCCTGTACGTT
GGAGACCTTCATCAAGATGTAACGGAGGCCATGCTTTATGAGAAGTTTAGCCCAGCTGGTCCCATTTTGT
CAATCCGAGTTTGCAGAGATATGATTACACGACGCTCACTTGGATATGCATATGTCAACTTCCAGCAACC
AGCTGATGCTGAACGTGCTTTGGATACAATGAACTTTGATGTCATAAAGGGCAGGCCCGTGCGGATTATG
TGGTCTCAGCGTGACCCTTCTCTGCGTAAGAGTGGAGTTGGTAACATTTTCATCAAAAACCTGGACAAGT
CTATTGATAACAAAGCCTTGTACGATACATTTTCTGCATTTGGAAACATTCTTTCCTGTAAGGTGGTTTG
TGATGAAAATGGATCCAAGGGCTATGGTTTTGTTCACTTTGAGACACAAGAGGCTGCTGAGAGGGCTATT
GATAAAATGAATGGCATGCTTCTCAATGACCGCAAAGTATTTGTTGGGCGCTTTAAGTCCCGCAAAGAGC
GTGAAGCTGAGCTTGGTGCCAGAGCTAAGGAATTTACAAATGTTTACATCAAAAATTTTGGAGACGACAT
GAATGACGAGAGGCTCAAAGAAATGTTTGGCAAATATGGGCCAGCTCTTAGTGTTAAAGTTATGACTGAT
GACAATGGAAAGTCAAAAGGCTTTGGCTTTGTCAGCTTTGAAAGACATGAAGATGCACAAAAAGGCTGTT
GATGAAATGAATGGCAAGGATATGAATGGGAAGTCCATGTTTGTGGGNCNGTGCACAGAAAAAAGGTGGA
AAAGGCAAACTGAGCTTAAGCGCAAGTTNGAACNAATGAAGCAGGNACCGAATCACCAGATACCAGGGGG
TTAACCTCTATGTNAAAACCTTGATGATGNATTGATGATGAACGACTGCGGAAAA
